Addgene plasmid #107946: p4wtVT-lacI
Purpose: Ratiometric reporter [PT7-RBSB0034, low copy number]
Depositing lab: Jim Haseloff. Depositing organization: University of Cambridge. Publication: Programmed hierarchical patterning of bacterial populations. Boehm CR, Grant PK, Haseloff J. Nat Commun. 2018 Feb 22;9(1):776. doi: 10.1038/s41467-018-03069-3. PubMed 29472537.
Backbone
  Vector backbone: pSB4A5
  Vector type: Bacterial Expression, Synthetic Biology
Growth in bacteria
  Bacterial resistance: Ampicillin, 100 μg/mL
  Growth temperature: 37°C
  Growth strain: DH5alpha
  Copy number: Low Copy
Gene/Insert
  Gene/Insert name: mVenus
  Species: Synthetic
  Cloning method: Gibson Cloning
Terms and licenses: Academic/Nonprofit Terms; Industry Terms: Not Available to Industry
Depositor comments: Additional genes: mTurquoise2, lacI . Please visit https://www.biorxiv.org/content/early/2017/10/17/204925 for bioRxiv preprint.
How to cite: p4wtVT-lacI was a gift from Jim Haseloff (Addgene plasmid # 107946 ; http://n2t.net/addgene:107946 ; RRID:Addgene_107946)
