[The description below was written by a language model from this plasmid's Addgene catalogue record and pLannotate feature annotations shown in this document.]
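Description:
p4wtVT-lacI is a low-copy bacterial expression plasmid for synthetic biology work in E. coli, built on the BioBrick backbone pSB4A5. It replicates from the pSC101 origin, which depends on the plasmid-encoded Rep101 (RepA) protein, and it is selected with ampicillin through a β-lactamase gene under its own promoter. BioBrick prefix and suffix scars remain around the assembled cassettes. The backbone also carries several additional terminators (his operon, T3Te, tonB, lambda t0) that insulate the replication and resistance functions from read-through.

The payload is a ratiometric fluorescent reporter made of three transcription units, each closed by a paired rrnB T1 and T7Te terminator. In the first unit, a T7 promoter drives the yellow fluorescent protein mVenus (annotated as Venus). The catalogue purpose gives the ribosome binding site as B0034, so yellow signal reports T7 RNA polymerase activity in the host cell. In the second unit, placed in the opposite orientation, mTurquoise2 is expressed from a promoter matching part of the constitutive J23119 family. This gives a cyan reference signal, and dividing the yellow signal by it corrects for differences in copy number, growth state or overall expression capacity. In the third unit, another J23119-related promoter fragment drives lacI fused to a C-terminal ssrA (LVA) degradation tag, which produces a rapidly turned-over lac repressor. No lac operator is annotated on this plasmid, so the target of the repressor is not stated and may lie elsewhere in the circuit. The associated study concerns programmed hierarchical patterning of bacterial populations, where the plasmid serves as a reporter module.
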