Features (pLannotate 1.2.2; 25 found; start..end, strand, type, name):
     19..969     +  CDS            Rep101: RepA protein needed for replication with the pSC101 origin; rep101
   1179..1197    +  promoter       T7 promoter: promoter for bacteriophage T7 RNA polymerase
   1251..1970    +  CDS            Venus: yellow fluorescent protein (YFP) with fast and efficient maturation (Nagai et al., 2002) mammalian codon-optimized
   1990..2061    +  terminator     rrnB T1 terminator: transcription terminator T1 from the E. coli rrnB gene
   2077..2104    +  terminator     T7Te terminator: phage T7 early transcription terminator
   2114..2134    +  promoter       J23119(SpeI) promoter (fragment): bacterial promoter (Registry of Standard Biological Parts BBa J23119) modified to end with an SpeI site
   2181..3260    +  CDS            lacI: lac repressor; lacI; The lac repressor binds to the lac operator to inhibit transcription in E. coli. This inhibition can be relieved by adding lactose or isopropyl-β-D-thiogalactopyranoside (IPTG).
   3261..3293    +  CDS            ssrA tag (LVA): C-terminal peptide that mediates degradation in bacteria through the ClpXP and ClpAP proteases (McGinness et al., 2006) mutant LVA variant that confers accelerated degradation under some conditions (Andersen et al., 1998)
   3341..3412    +  terminator     rrnB T1 terminator: transcription terminator T1 from the E. coli rrnB gene
   3428..3455    +  terminator     T7Te terminator: phage T7 early transcription terminator
   3462..3482    +  misc_feature   BioBrick suffix: universal suffix for all parts
   3514..3583    +  promoter       AmpR promoter: bla
   3586..4446    +  CDS            AmpR: β-lactamase; bla; confers resistance to ampicillin, carbenicillin, and related antibiotics
   4457..4516    +  terminator     his operon terminator: This putative transcriptin terminator from the E. coli his operon has a 2-bp deletion introduced during synthesis. Its efficiency has not been determined.
   4576..4605    -  terminator     T3Te terminator: phage T3 early transcription terminator
   4652..4673    +  misc_feature   BioBrick prefix: BioBrick prefix for parts that do not start with "ATG"
   4680..4707    -  terminator     T7Te terminator: phage T7 early transcription terminator
   4723..4794    -  terminator     rrnB T1 terminator: transcription terminator T1 from the E. coli rrnB gene
   4817..5533    -  CDS            mTurquoise2: mTurquoise2 is a basic (constitutively fluorescent) cyan fluorescent protein published in 2012, derived from Aequorea victoria. It is reported to be a rapidly-maturing monomer with very low acid sensitivity.
   5560..5591    -  promoter       J23119 promoter (fragment): bacterial promoter (Registry of Standard Biological Parts BBa J23119)
   5595..5615    +  misc_feature   BioBrick suffix: universal suffix for all parts
   5651..5682    +  terminator     tonB terminator: bidirectional E. coli tonB-P14 transcription terminator
   5729..5769    -  terminator     bacterial terminator (fragment): putative bacterial transcription terminator
   5807..5901    +  terminator     lambda t0 terminator: transcription terminator from phage lambda
   6393..6615    +  rep_origin     pSC101 ori: low-copy replication origin that requires the Rep101 protein
>Addgene plasmid #107946 | p4wtVT-lacI | addgene full sequence | sequence record 207686 | Addgene NGS Result
CTAGACCAATTGAGATGTATGTCTGAATTAGTTGTTTTCAAAGCAAATGAACTAGCGATTAGTCGCTATG
ACTTAACGGAGCATGAAACCAAGCTAATTTTATGCTGTGTGGCACTACTCAACCCCACGATTGAAAACCC
TACAAGGAAAGAACGGACGGTATCGTTCACTTATAACCAATACGCTCAGATGATGAACATCAGTAGGGAA
AATGCTTATGGTGTATTAGCTAAAGCAACCAGAGAGCTGATGACGAGAACTGTGGAAATCAGGAATCCTT
TGGTTAAAGGCTTTGAGATTTTCCAGTGGACAGACTATGCCAAGTTCTCAAGCGAAAAATTAGAATTAGT
TTTTAGTGAAGAGATATTGCCTTATCTTTTCCAGTTAAAAAAATTCATAAAATATAATCTGGAACATGTT
AAGTCTTTTGAAAACAAATACTCTATGAGGATTTATGAGTGGTTATTAAAAGAACTAACACAAAAGAAAA
CTCACAAGGCAAATATAGAGATTAGCCTTGATGAATTTAAGTTCATGTTAATGCTTGAAAATAACTACCA
TGAGTTTAAAAGGCTTAACCAATGGGTTTTGAAACCAATAAGTAAAGATTTAAACACTTACAGCAATATG
AAATTGGTGGTTGATAAGCGAGGCCGCCCGACTGATACGTTGATTTTCCAAGTTGAACTAGATAGACAAA
TGGATCTCGTAACCGAACTTGAGAACAACCAGATAAAAATGAATGGTGACAAAATACCAACAACCATTAC
ATCAGATTCCTACCTACATAACGGACTAAGAAAAACACTACACGATGCTTTAACTGCAAAAATTCAGCTC
ACCAGTTTTGAGGCAAAATTTTTGAGTGACATGCAAAGTAAGTATGATCTCAATGGTTCGTTCTCATGGC
TCACGCAAAAACAACGAACCACACTAGAGAACATACTGGCTAAATACGGAAGGATCTGAGGTTCTTATGG
CTCTTGTATCTATCAGTGAAGCATCAAGACTAACAAACAAAAGTAGAACAACTGTTCACCGTTACATATC
AAAGGGAAAACTGTCCATATGCACAGATGAAAACGGTGTAAAAAAGATAGATACATCAGAGCTTTTACGA
GTTTTTGGTGTATTCAAAGCTGTTCACCATGAACAGATCGACAATGTAACTACTAGAGTAATACGACTCA
CTATAGGGAATACAAGCTACTTGTTCTTTTTGCATACTAGAGAAAGAGGAGAAATACTAGATGGTGAGCA
AGGGCGAGGAGCTGTTCACCGGGGTGGTGCCCATCCTGGTCGAGCTGGACGGCGACGTAAACGGCCACAA
GTTCAGCGTGTCCGGCGAGGGCGAGGGCGATGCCACCTACGGCAAGCTGACCCTGAAGCTGATCTGCACC
ACCGGCAAGCTGCCCGTGCCCTGGCCCACCCTCGTGACCACCCTGGGCTACGGCCTGCAGTGCTTCGCCC
GCTACCCCGACCACATGAAGCAGCACGACTTCTTCAAGTCCGCCATGCCCGAAGGCTACGTCCAGGAGCG
CACCATCTTCTTCAAGGACGACGGCAACTACAAGACCCGCGCCGAGGTGAAGTTCGAGGGCGACACCCTG
GTGAACCGCATCGAGCTGAAGGGCATCGACTTCAAGGAGGACGGCAACATCCTGGGGCACAAGCTGGAGT
ACAACTACAACAGCCACAACGTCTATATCACCGCCGACAAGCAGAAGAACGGCATCAAGGCCAACTTCAA
GATCCGCCACAACATCGAGGACGGCGGCGTGCAGCTCGCCGACCACTACCAGCAGAACACCCCCATCGGC
GACGGCCCCGTGCTGCTGCCCGACAACCACTACCTGAGCTACCAGTCCGCCCTGAGCAAAGACCCCAACG
AGAAGCGCGATCACATGGTCCTGCTGGAGTTCGTGACCGCCGCCGGGATCACTCTCGGCATGGACGAGCT
GTACAAGTAATAATACTAGAGCCAGGCATCAAATAAAACGAAAGGCTCAGTCGAAAGACTGGGCCTTTCG
TTTTATCTGTTGTTTGTCGGTGAACGCTCTCTACTAGAGTCACACTGGCTCACCTTCGGGTGGGCCTTTC
TGCGTTTATATTTACAGCTAGCTCAGTCCTAGGTTTTATGCTAGCTACTAGAGAAAGAGGAGAAATACTA
GATGGTGAATGTGAAACCAGTAACGTTATACGATGTCGCAGAGTATGCCGGTGTCTCTTATCAGACCGTT
TCCCGCGTGGTGAACCAGGCCAGCCACGTTTCTGCGAAAACGCGGGAAAAAGTGGAAGCGGCGATGGCGG
AGCTGAATTACATTCCCAACCGCGTGGCACAACAACTGGCGGGCAAACAGTCGTTGCTGATTGGCGTTGC
CACCTCCAGTCTGGCCCTGCACGCGCCGTCGCAAATTGTCGCGGCGATTAAATCTCGCGCCGATCAACTG
GGTGCCAGCGTGGTGGTGTCGATGGTAGAACGAAGCGGCGTCGAAGCCTGTAAAGCGGCGGTGCACAATC
TTCTCGCGCAACGCGTCAGTGGGCTGATCATTAACTATCCGCTGGATGACCAGGATGCCATTGCTGTGGA
AGCTGCCTGCACTAATGTTCCGGCGTTATTTCTTGATGTCTCTGACCAGACACCCATCAACAGTATTATT
TTCTCCCATGAAGACGGTACGCGACTGGGCGTGGAGCATCTGGTCGCATTGGGTCACCAGCAAATCGCGC
TGTTAGCGGGCCCATTAAGTTCTGTCTCGGCGCGTCTGCGTCTGGCTGGCTGGCATAAATATCTCACTCG
CAATCAAATTCAGCCGATAGCGGAACGGGAAGGCGACTGGAGTGCCATGTCCGGTTTTCAACAAACCATG
CAAATGCTGAATGAGGGCATCGTTCCCACTGCGATGCTGGTTGCCAACGATCAGATGGCGCTGGGCGCAA
TGCGCGCCATTACCGAGTCCGGGCTGCGCGTTGGTGCGGATATCTCGGTAGTGGGATACGACGATACCGA
AGACAGCTCATGTTATATCCCGCCGTTAACCACCATCAAACAGGATTTTCGCCTGCTGGGGCAAACCAGC
GTGGACCGCTTGCTGCAACTCTCTCAGGGCCAGGCGGTGAAGGGCAATCAGCTGTTGCCCGTCTCACTGG
TGAAAAGAAAAACCACCCTGGCGCCCAATACGCAAACCGCCTCTCCCCGCGCGTTGGCCGATTCATTAAT
GCAGCTGGCACGACAGGTTTCCCGACTGGAAAGCGGGCAGGCTGCAAACGACGAAAACTACGCTTTAGTA
GCTTAATAACTCTGATAGTGCTAGTGTAGATCTCTACTAGAGCCAGGCATCAAATAAAACGAAAGGCTCA
GTCGAAAGACTGGGCCTTTCGTTTTATCTGTTGTTTGTCGGTGAACGCTCTCTACTAGAGTCACACTGGC
TCACCTTCGGGTGGGCCTTTCTGCGTTTATATACTAGTAGCGGCCGCTGCAGTGATCTACACTAGCACTA
TCAGTGCTAAATACATTCAAATATCTATCCGCTCATGAGACAATAACCCTGATAAATGCTTCAATAATAT
TGAAAAAGGAAGAATATGAGTATTCAACATTTCCGTGTCGCCCTTATTCCCTTTTTTGCGGCATTTTGCC
TTCCTGTTTTTGCTCACCCAGAAACGCTGGTGAAAGTAAAAGATGCCGAAGATCAGTTGGGTGCACGTGT
GGGTTACATCGAACTGGACCTCAACAGCGGTAAGATTCTTGAGAGTTTTCGCCCCGAAGAACGTTTCCCA
ATGATGAGCACTTTTAAAGTTCTGCTCTGTGGCGCGGTATTATCCCGTATTGACGCCGGGCAAGAGCAAC
TCGGTCGCCGCATACACTATTCTCAGAATGACTTGGTTGAGTACTCACCAGTCACAGAAAAGCATCTTAC
GGACGGCATGACAGTACGCGAATTATGCAGCGCTGCCATAACCATGAGTGATAACACGGCGGCCAACTTA
CTTCTGACAACGATCGGAGGACCGAAGGAGCTTACCGCTTTTTTGCACAACATGGGTGATCATGTAACTC
GCCTTGATCGTTGGGAACCGGAGCTGAATGAAGCCATACCAAACGACGAGCGTGACACCACGATGCCTGT
AGCTATGGCAACAACGTTGCGCAAACTCTTAACTGGCGAACTTCTTACTCTCGCTTCCCGGCAACAATTA
ATAGACTGGATGGAGGCGGATAAAGTTGCAGGACCACTTCTGCGCTCGGCCCTTCCGGCTGGCTGGTTTA
TTGCTGATAAATCTGGAGCCGGTGAGCGTGGGTCCCGCGGTATTATTGCAGCCCTGGGGCCAGATGGTAA
GCCCTCCCGTATCGTAGTTATCTACACGACGGGGAGCCAGGCAACTATGGACGAACGTAATCGCCAGATC
GCTGAGATAGGTGCCTCCCTGATTAAGCATTGGTAATAATACTAGCTCCGGCAAAAAAACGGGCAAGGTG
TCACCACCCTGCCCTTTTTCTTTAAAACCGAAAAGATTACTTCGCGTTTGCCACCTGACGTCTAAGAAAA
GGAATATTCAGCAATTTGCCCGTGCCGAAGAAAGGCCCACCCGTGAAGGTGAGCCAGTGAGTTGATTGCT
ACGTAATTAGTTAGTTAGCCCTTAGTGACTCGAATTCGCTGCCGCTTCTAGAGTATAAACGCAGAAAGGC
CCACCCGAAGGTGAGCCAGTGTGACTCTAGTAGAGAGCGTTCACCGACAAACAACAGATAAAACGAAAGG
CCCAGTCTTTCGACTGAGCCTTTCGTTTTATTTGATGCCTGGCTCTAGTATTATCACTTGTACAGCTCGT
CCATGCCGAGAGTGATCCCGGCGGCGGTCACGAACTCCAGCAGGACCATGTGATCGCGCTTCTCGTTGGG
GTCTTTGCTCAGCTTGGACTGGGTGCTCAGGTAGTGGTTGTCGGGCAGCAGCACGGGGCCGTCGCCGATG
GGGGTGTTCTGCTGGTAGTGGTCGGCGAGCTGCACGCCGCCGTCCTCGATGTTGTGGCGGATCTTGAAGT
TGGCCTTGATGCCGTTCTTCTGCTTGTCGGCGGTGATATAGACGTTGTCGCTAAAGTAGTTGTACTCCAG
CTTGTGCCCCAGGATGTTGCCGTCCTCCTTGAAGTCGATGCCCTTCAGCTCGATGCGGTTCACCAGGGTG
TCGCCCTCGAACTTCACCTCGGCGCGGGTCTTGTAGTTGCCGTCGTCCTTGAAGAAGATGGTGCGCTCCT
GGACGTAGCCTTCGGGCATGGCGGACTTGAAGAAGTCGTGCTGCTTCATGTGGTCGGGGTAGCGGGCGAA
GCACTGCACGCCCCAGGACAGGGTGGTCACGAGGGTGGGCCAGGGCACGGGCAGCTTGCCGGTGGTGCAG
ATGAACTTCAGGGTCAGCTTGCCGTAGGTGGCATCGCCCTCGCCCTCGCCGGACACGCTGAACTTGTGGC
CGTTTACGTCGCCGTCCAGCTCGACCAGGATGGGCACCACCCCGGTGAACAGCTCCTCGCCCTTGCTCAC
CATCTAGTATTTCTCCTCTTTCTCTAGTAGCTAGCATAATACCTAGGACTGAGCTAGCTGTAAATACTAG
TAGCGGCCGCTGCAGGAGTCACTAAGGGTTAGTTAGTTAGATTAGCAGAAAGTCAAAAGCCTCCGACCGG
AGGCTTTTGACTAAAACTTCCCTTGGGGTTATCATTGGGGCTCACTCAAAGGCGGTAATCAGATAAAAAA
AATCCTTAGCTTTCGCTAAGGATGATTTCTGCTAGAGCTGTCAGACCAAGTTTACGAGCTCGCTTGGACT
CCTGTTGATAGATCCAGTAATGACCTCAGAACTCCATCTGGATTTGTTCAGAACGCTCGGTTGCCGCCGG
GCGCTTTTTATTGGTGAGAATCCAAGCACTAGGGACAGTAAGACGGGTAAGCCTGTTGATGATACCGCTG
CCTTACTGGGTGCATTAGCCAGTCTGAATGACCTGTCACGGGATAATCCGAAGTGGCCAGACTGGAAAAT
CAGAGGGCAGGAACTGCTGAACAGCAAAAAGTCAGATAGCACCACATAGCAGACCCGCCATAAAACGCCC
TGAGAAGCCCGTGACGGGCTTTTCTTGTATTATGGGTAGTTTCCTTGCATGAATCCATAAAAGGCGCCTG
TAGTGCCATTTACCCCCATTCACTGCCAGAGCCGTGAGCGCAGCGAACTGAATGTCACGAAAAAGACAGC
GACTCAGGTGCCTGATGGTCGGAGACAAAAGGAATATTCAGCGATTTGCCCGAGCTTGCGAGGGTGCTAC
TTAAGCCTTTAGGGTTTTAAGGTCTGTTTTGTAGAGGAGCAAACAGCGTTTGCGACATCCTTTTGTAATA
CTGCGGAACTGACTAAAGTAGTGAGTTATACACAGGGCTGGGATCTATTCTTTTTATCTTTTTTTATTCT
TTCTTTATTCTATAAATTATAACCACTTGAATATAAACAAAAAAAACACACAAAGGTCTAGCGGAATTTA
CAGAGGGTCTAGCAGAATTTACAAGTTTTCCAGCAAAGGTCTAGCAGAATTTACAGATACCCACAACTCA
AAGGAAGAGGACATGTAATTATCATTGACTAGCCCATCTCAATTGGTATAGTGATTAAAATCAC
